Addgene plasmid #44415: pGST2-yHse1-VHS
Depositing lab: James Hurley. Depositing organization: National Institute of Diabetes & Digestive & Kidney Diseases (NIDDK). Publication: VHS domains of ESCRT-0 cooperate in high-avidity binding to polyubiquitinated cargo. Ren X, Hurley JH. EMBO J. 2010 Mar 17;29(6):1045-54. Epub 2010 Feb 11. 10.1038/emboj.2010.6 PubMed 20150893.
Backbone
  Vector backbone: pGST2
  Backbone size w/o insert (bp): 5000
  Total vector size (bp): 5438
  Vector type: Bacterial Expression
Growth in bacteria
  Bacterial resistance: Ampicillin, 100 μg/mL
  Growth temperature: 37°C
  Growth strain: DH5alpha
  Copy number: Unknown
Gene/Insert
  Gene/Insert name: Hse1-VHS
  Species: S. cerevisiae (budding yeast)
  Insert size (bp): 438
  Entrez Gene: HSE1 (a.k.a. YHL002W)
  Tag / fusion protein: GST (N terminal on backbone)
  Cloning method: Unknown
  Sequencing primers: 5′ 5GEX
Terms and licenses: Academic/Nonprofit Terms; Industry Terms: Not Available to Industry
How to cite: pGST2-yHse1-VHS was a gift from James Hurley (Addgene plasmid # 44415 ; http://n2t.net/addgene:44415 ; RRID:Addgene_44415)
