[The description below was written by a language model from this plasmid's Addgene catalogue record.]
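Description:
pGST2-yHse1-VHS is a bacterial expression plasmid built on the pGST2 backbone (about 5.0 kb), carrying a 438 bp insert for a total size of roughly 5.4 kb. It is propagated in E. coli under ampicillin selection. The record does not state the origin of replication, the copy number, the promoter driving expression or the cloning method. No feature table is provided, so the exact arrangement of elements around the insert, including any linker or protease cleavage site between tag and insert, cannot be confirmed from the available information.

The insert encodes the VHS domain of Hse1 from the budding yeast Saccharomyces cerevisiae (gene HSE1, also known as YHL002W). Hse1 is a subunit of the ESCRT-0 complex, which recognises ubiquitinated membrane proteins at the endosome at the start of the multivesicular body sorting pathway. The VHS domain is a compact helical module found at the N-terminus of Hse1. In this construct the domain is fused to glutathione S-transferase (GST), supplied by the backbone at the N-terminus of the fusion, which allows the recombinant protein to be captured on glutathione resin for affinity purification or used as immobilised bait in pull-down experiments.

The associated publication concerns how the VHS domains of ESCRT-0 cooperate in high-avidity binding to polyubiquitinated cargo. The plasmid therefore most plausibly serves to produce the isolated yeast Hse1 VHS domain in bacteria for biochemical or biophysical analysis of ubiquitin binding, although the record does not describe specific applications.
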