>Addgene plasmid #44415 | pGST2-yHse1-VHS | depositor partial sequence | sequence record 60587 | Hse1 (1-146)
ATGTCATCATCTGCGATTAAAATAAGGAATGCACTGTTGAAGGCAACAGATCCCAAGTTGAGAAGTGATA
ACTGGCAATACATTTTAGATGTTTGCGATTTGGTGAAGGAAGATCCCGAAGATAATGGACAAGAGGTTAT
GTCTCTTATAGAGAAGAGGCTAGAACAACAGGATGCTAACGTGATCTTAAGAACCCTCTCTTTGACGGTA
TCTTTGGCAGAAAATTGTGGTTCCCGCTTAAGACAGGAAATTAGTTCAAAAAATTTTACCTCTTTGTTAT
ATGCGCTCATCGAGAGCCATTCTGTACACATTACTCTAAAAAAAGCGGTGACTGATGTTGTCAAGCAACT
GTCTGATTCATTCAAGGATGACCCATCATTACGCGCCATGGGAGATCTATATGACAAAATTAAAAGAAAG
GCTCCATATTTGGTACAGTAA
