>Addgene plasmid #44415 | pGST2-yHse1-VHS | addgene partial sequence | sequence record 67773 | pGEX5
CATCCTCCAAAAATCGATACGACCGAAAACCTGTATTTTCAGGGCGCCATGGGATCCATGTCATCATCTG
CGATTAAAATAAGGAATGCACTGTTGAAGGCAACAGATCCCAAGTTGAGAAGTGATAACTGGCAATACAT
TTTAGATGTTTGCGATTTGGTGAAGGAAGATCCCGAAGATAATGGACAAGAGGTTATGTCTCTTATAGAG
AAGAGGCTAGAACAACAGGATGCTAACGTGATCTTAAGAACCCTCTCTTTGACGGTATCTTTGGCAGAAA
ATTGTGGTTCCCGCTTAAGACAGGAAATTAGTTCAAAAAATTTTACCTCTTTGTTATATGCGCTCATCGA
GAGCCATTCTGTACACATTACTCTAAAAAAAGCGGTGACTGATGTTGTCAAGCAACTGTCTGATTCATTC
AAGGATGACCCATCATTACGCGCCATGGGAGATCTATATGACAAAATTAAAAGAAAGGCTCCATATTTGG
TACAGTAACGGCCGCATCGTGACTGACTGACGATCTGCCTCGCGCGTTTCGGTGATGACGGTGAAAACCT
CTGACACATGCAGCTCCCGGAGACGGTCACAGCTTGTCTGTAAGCGGATGCCGGGAGCAGACAAGCCCGT
CAGGGCGCGTCAGCGGGTGTTGGCGGGTGTCGGGGCGCAGCCATGACCCAGTCACGTAGCGATAGCGGAG
TGTATAATTCTTGAAGACGAAAGGGCCTCGTGATACGCCTATTTTTATAGGTTAATGTCATGATAATAAT
GGTTTCTTAGACGTCAGGTGGCACTTTTCGGGGAAATGTGCGCGGAACCCCTATTTGTTTATTTTTCTAA
ATACATTCAAATATGTATCCGCTCATGAGACAATAACCCTGATAAATGCTTCAATAATATTGAAAAAGGA
AGAGTATGAGTAT
